>Addgene plasmid #192308 | pEN_TT NPIPB11-FLAG | addgene full sequence | sequence record 375758 | Addgene NGS Result
CTGACGGATGGCCTTTTTGCGTTTCTACAAACTCTTCCTGTTAGTTAGTTACTTAAGCTCGGGCCCCAAA
TAATGATTTTATTTTGACTGATAGTGACCTGTTCGTTGCAACAAATTGATAAGCAATGCTTTTTTATAAT
GCCAACTTTGTACAAAAAAGCAGGCTTTAAAGGAACCAATTCAGTCGACTGGATCCCGAGTTTACTCCCT
ATCAGTGATAGAGAACGTATGTCGAGTTTACTCCCTATCAGTGATAGAGAACGATGTCGAGTTTACTCCC
TATCAGTGATAGAGAACGTATGTCGAGTTTACTCCCTATCAGTGATAGAGAACGTATGTCGAGTTTACTC
CCTATCAGTGATAGAGAACGTATGTCGAGTTTATCCCTATCAGTGATAGAGAACGTATGTCGAGTTTACT
CCCTATCAGTGATAGAGAACGTATGTCGAGGTAGGCGTGTACGGTGGGAGGCCTATATAAGCAGAGCTCG
TTTAGTGAACCGTCAGATCGCCACTAGTGGTACCGAGCTCGGATCCGCCACCATGGTGAAGCTCTCTATT
GTCCTGACCCCACAGTTCCTGTCCCATGACCAGGGCCAGCTCACCAAGGAGCTGCAGCAGCACGTAAAGT
CAGTGACATGCCCATGCGAGTACCTGAGGAAGGTTATCAATACTCTGGCTGACCATCATCATCGTGGGAC
TGACTTTGGTGGAAGTCCTTGGTTACATATTATTATTGCGTTTCCGACAAGTTATAAAGTTGTCATTACC
CTCTGGATAGTTTACCTTTGGGTGTCTCTCCTGAAGACTATCTTCTGGTCTCGAAATGGACATGATGGAT
CCACGGATGTACAGCAGAGAGCCTGGAGGTCCAACCGCCGTAGACAGGAAGGGCTGAGGTCCATTTGTAT
GCACACAAAGAAAAGAGTTTCTTCCTTTCGAGGAAATAAAATTGGCCTGAAAGACGTCATTACTCTACGG
AGGCATGTGGAAACAAAAGTTAGAGCTAAAATCCGTAAGAGGAAGGTGACAACGAAAATCAACCGTCATG
ACAAAATCAATGGAAAGAGGAAGACCGCCAGAAAACAGAAAATGTTTCAACGTGCGCAAGAGTTGCGGCG
GCGGGCAGAGGACTACCACAAATGCAAAATCCCCCCTTCTGCAAGAAAGGCTCTTTGCAACTGGGTCAGA
ATGGCGGCAGCGGAGCATCGTCATTCTTCAGGATTGCCCTACTGGCCCTACCTCACAGCTGAAACTTTAA
AAAACAGGATGGGCCACCAGCCACCTCCTCCAACTCAACAACATTGTATAACTGATAACTCCCTGAGCCT
CAAGACACCTCTCGAGTGTCTGCTCACTCCCCTTCCACCCTCAGCGGATGATAATCTCAAGACACCTCCC
GAGTGTCTGCTCACTCCCCTTCCACCCTCAGCGGATGATAATCTCAAGACACCTCCCGAGTGTCTGCTCA
CTCCCCTTCCACCCTCAGCTCCACCCTCAGCTCCACCCTCAGCGGATGATAATCTCAAGACACGTGCCGA
GTGTCTGCTCCATCCCCTTCCACCCTCAGCGGATGATAATCTCAAGACACCTTCCGAGCGTCAGCTCACT
CCCCTTCCACCCTCAGCTCCACCCTCAGCAGATGATAATATCAAGACAACTGCCGAGCGTCTGCGGGGGC
CGCTTCCACCCTCAGCGGATGATAATCTCAAGACACCTTCTGAGCGTCAGCTCACTCCCCTTCCACCCTC
AGCTCCACCCTCAGCAGATGATAATATCAAGACACCTGCCGAGCATCTGCGGGGGCCGCTTCCACCCTCA
GCGGATGATAATCTCAAGACACCTTCTGAGCGTCAGCTCACTCCCCTTCCACCCTCAGCTCCACCCTCAG
CAGATGATAATATCAAGACACCTGCCGAGCGTCTGCGGGGGCCGCTTCCACCCTCAGCCGATGATAATCT
CAAGACACCTTCTGAGCGTCAGCTCACTCCCCTTCCACCCTCAGCTCCACCCTCAGCAGATGATAATATC
AAGACACCTGCCGAGCATCTGCGGGGGCCGCTTCCACCCTCAGCGGATGATAATCTCAAGACACCTTCTG
AGCGTCAGCTCACTCCCCTTCCACCCTCAGCTCCACCCTCAGCAGATGATAATATCAAGACAACTGCCGA
GCATCTGCGGGGGCCGCTTCCACCCTCAGCGGATGATAATCTCAAGACACCTTCCGAGCGTCAGCTCACT
CCCCTTCCACCCTCAGCTCCACCCTCAGCAGATGATAATATCAAGACACCTGCCGAGCATCTGCAGTTCC
GCTTCCACCCTCAGCGGATGATAATCTCAAGAGACCTTCCGAGCGTCAGCTCACTCCCCTTCCACCCTCA
GCTCCACCCTCAGCAGATGATAATATCAAGATACCTGCTGAGCATCTGCGGGTTCCGCTTCCACCGTCAG
CGGATGATAATCTCAAGACACCTTCCGAGCGTCAGCTCACTCCCCTTCCACCCTCAGCTCCACCCTCAGC
AGATGATAATATCAAGACACCTGCCGAGCGTCTGCGGGGGCCGCTTCCACCCTCAGCCGATGATAATCTC
AAGACACCTTCCGAGCGTCAGCTCACTCCCCTTCCACCCTCAGCTCCACCCTCAGCAGATGATAATATCA
AGACACCTGCCGAGCGTCTGCGGGGGCCGCTTCCACCCTCAGCCGATGATAATCTCAAGACACCTTCCGA
GCGTCAGCTCACTCCCCTTCCACCCTCAGCTCCACCCTCAGCAGATGATAATATCAAGACACCTGCCGAG
CGTCTGCGGGGGCCGCTTCCACCCTCAGCCGATGATAATCTCAAGACACCTTCCGAGCGTCAGCTCACTC
CCCTTCCACCCTCAGCTCCACCCTCAGCAGATGATAATATCAAGACACCTGCCGAGCGTCTGCGGGGGCC
GCTTCCACCCTCAGCCGATGATAATCTCAAGACACCTTCCGAGCGTCAGCTCACTCCCCTTCCACCCTCA
GCTCCACCCTCAGCAGATGATAATATCAAGACACCTGCCGAGCGTCTGCGGGGGCCGCTTCCACCCTCAG
CCGATGATAATCTCAAGACACCTTCCGAGCGTCAGCTCACTCCCCTTCCACCCTCAGCTCCACCCTCAGC
AGATGATAATATCAAGACACCTGCCGAGCGTCTGCGGGGAGCGTCTGTGGCGTCTGCGGGGGCCGCTTCC
ACCCTCAGCCGATGATAATCTCAAGACACCTTCCAAACGTCAGCTCACTCCCCTTCCACCCTCAGCTCCA
CCCTCAGCAGATGATAATATCAAGACACCTGCCGAGCGTCTGCGGGGGCCGCTTCCACCCTCAGCCGATG
ATAATCTCAAGACACCTTCCGAGCGTCAGCTCACTCCCCTTCCACCCTCAGCTCCACCCTCAGCAGATGA
TAATATCAAGACACCTGCCGAGCGTCTGCGGGGGCCGCTTCCACCCTCAGCGGATGATAATCTCAAGACA
CCTTCCGAGCGTCAGCTCACTCCCCTTCCACCCTCAGCTCCAACCTCAGCAGATGATAATATCAAGACAC
CTGCCGAGCGTCTGCGGGGGCCGCTTCCACCCTCAGCCGATGATAATCTCAAGACACCTCCCTTAGCTAC
TCAGGAGGCTGAGGCAGAAAAACCACGCAAACCCAAGAGGCAGAGGGCGGCTGAGATGGAACCACCTCCC
GAACCCAAGAGGCGGAGGGTCGGTGACGTGGAACCGTCACGCAAACCCAAGAGGCGGAGGGCCGCTGACG
TGGAACCATCATCACCCGAACCCAAGAGGCGGAGGGTCGGTGATGTGGAACCGTCACGCAAACCCAAGAG
GCGGAGGGCCGCTGACGTGGAACCATCATCACCCGAACCCAAGAGGCGGAGGTTGAGCGATTACAAGGAT
GACGACGATAAGTGATAAACCCGCTGATCAGCCTCGACTGTGCCTTCTAGTTGCCAGCCATCTGTTGTTT
GCCCCTCCCCCGTGCCTTCCTTGACCCTGGAAGGTGCCACTCCCACTGTCCTTTCCTAATAAAATGAGGA
AATTGCATCGCATTGTCTGAGTAGGTGTCATTCTATTCTGGGGGGTGGGGTGGGGCAGGACAGCAAGGGG
GAGGATTGGGAAGACAATAGCAGGCATGCCAATTGGAAGACTAATGCGTTTTCGAGATATCTAGACCCAG
CTTTCTTGTACAAAGTTGGCATTATAAGAAAGCATTGCTTATCAATTTGTTGCAACGAACAGGTCACTAT
CAGTCAAAATAAAATCATTATTTGCCATCCAGCTGCAGCTCTGGCCCGTGTCTCAAAATCTCTGATGTTA
CATTGCACAAGATAAAAATATATCATCATGAACAATAAAACTGTCTGCTTACATAAACAGTAATACAAGG
GGTGTTATGAGCCATATTCAACGGGAAACGTCGAGGCCGCGATTAAATTCCAACATGGATGCTGATTTAT
ATGGGTATAAATGGGCTCGCGATAATGTCGGGCAATCAGGTGCGACAATCTATCGCTTGTATGGGAAGCC
CGATGCGCCAGAGTTGTTTCTGAAACATGGCAAAGGTAGCGTTGCCAATGATGTTACAGATGAGATGGTC
AGACTAAACTGGCTGACGGAATTTATGCCTCTTCCGACCATCAAGCATTTTATCCGTACTCCTGATGATG
CATGGTTACTCACCACTGCGATCCCCGGAAAAACAGCATTCCAGGTATTAGAAGAATATCCTGATTCAGG
TGAAAATATTGTTGATGCGCTGGCAGTGTCCCTGCGCCGGTTGCATTCGATTCCTGTTTGTAATTGTCCT
TTTAACAGCGATCGCGTATTTCGTCTCGCTCAGGCGCAATCACGAATGAATAACGGTTTGGTTGATGCGA
GTGATTTTGATGACGAGCGTAATGGCTGGCCTGTTGAACAAGTCTGGAAAGAAATGCATAAACTTTTGCC
ATTCTCACCGGATTCAGTCGTCACTCATGGTGATTTCTCACTTGATAACCTTATTTTTGACGAGGGGAAA
TTAGGCCGGGAAGCCGATCTCGGCTTGAACGAATTGTTAGGTGGCGGTACTTGGGTCGATATCAAAGTGC
ATCACTTCTTCCCGTATGCCCAACTTTGTATAGAGAGCCACTGCGGGATCGTCACCGTAATCTGCTTGCA
CGTAGATCACATAAGCACCAAGCGCGTTGGCCTCATGCTTGAGGAGATTGATGAGCGCGGTGGCAATGCC
CTGCCTCCGGTGCTCGCCGGAGACTGCGAGATCATAGATATAGATCTCACTACGCGGCTGCTCAAACTTG
GGCAGAACGTAAGCCGCGAGAGCGCCAACAACCGCTTCTTGGTCGAAGGCAGCAAGCGCGATGAATGTCT
TACTACGGAGCAAGTTCCCGAGGTAATCGGAGTCCGGCTGATGTTGGGAGTAGGTGGCTACGTCTCCGAA
CTCACGACCGAAAAGATCAAGAGCAGCCCGCATGGATTTGACTTGGTCAGGGCCGAGCCTACATGTGCGA
ATGATGCCCATACTTGAGCCACCTAACTTTGTTTTAGGGCGACTGCCCTGCTGCGTAACATCGTTGCTGC
TGCGTAACATCGTTGCTGCTCCATAACATCAAACATCGACCCACGGCGTAACGCGCTTGCTGCTTGGATG
CCCGAGGCATAGACTGTACAAAAAAACAGTCATAACAAGCCATGAAAACCGCCACTGCGCCGTTACCACC
GCTGCGTTCGGTCAAGGTTCTGGACCAGTTGCGTGAGCGCATACGCTACTTGCATTACAGTTTACGAACC
GAACAGGCTTATGTCAACTGGGTTCGTGCCTTCATCCGTTTCCACGGTGTGCGTCACCCGGCAACCTTGG
GCAGCAGCGAAGTCGAGGCATTTCTGTCCTGGCTGGCGAACGAGCGCAAGGTTTCGGTCTCCACGCATCG
TCAGGCATTGGCGGCCTTGCTGTTCTTCTACGGCAAGGTGCTGTGCACGGATCTGCCCTGGCTTCAGGAG
ATCGGAAGACCTCGGCCGTCGCGGCGCTTGCCGGTGGTGCTGACCCCGGATGAAGTGGTTCGCATCCTCG
GTTTTCTGGAAGGCGAGCATCGTTTGTTCGCCCAGGACTCTAGCTATAGTTCTAGTGGTTGGCTACTAAT
AGGTTGTATTGATGTTGGACGAGTCGGAATCGCAGACCGATACCAGGATCTTGCCATCCTATGGAACTGC
CTCGGTGAGTTTTCTCCTTCATTACAGAAACGGCTTTTTCAAAAATATGGTATTGATAATCCTGATATGA
ATAAATTGCAGTTTCATTTGATGCTCGATGAGTTTTTCTAATCAGAATTGGTTAATTGGTTGTAACACTG
GCAGAGCATTACGCTGACTTGACGGGACGGCGCAAGCTCATGACCAAAATCCCTTAACGTGAGTTTTCGT
TCCACTGAGCGTCAGACCCCGTAGAAAAGATCAAAGGATCTTCTTGAGATCCTTTTTTTCTGCGCGTAAT
CTGCTGCTTGCAAACAAAAAAACCACCGCTACCAGCGGTGGTTTGTTTGCCGGATCAAGAGCTACCAACT
CTTTTTCCGAAGGTAACTGGCTTCAGCAGAGCGCAGATACCAAATACTGTTCTTCTAGTGTAGCCGTAGT
TAGGCCACCACTTCAAGAACTCTGTAGCACCGCCTACATACCTCGCTCTGCTAATCCTGTTACCAGTGGC
TGCTGCCAGTGGCGATAAGTCGTGTCTTACCGGGTTGGACTCAAGACGATAGTTACCGGATAAGGCGCAG
CGGTCGGGCTGAACGGGGGGTTCGTGCACACAGCCCAGCTTGGAGCGAACGACCTACACCGAACTGAGAT
ACCTACAGCGTGAGCTATGAGAAAGCGCCACGCTTCCCGAAGGGAGAAAGGCGGACAGGTATCCGGTAAG
CGGCAGGGTCGGAACAGGAGAGCGCACGAGGGAGCTTCCAGGGGGAAACGCCTGGTATCTTTATAGTCCT
GTCGGGTTTCGCCACCTCTGACTTGAGCGTCGATTTTTGTGATGCTCGTCAGGGGGGCGGAGCCTATGGA
AAAACGCCAGCAACGCGGCCTTTTTACGGTTCCTGGCCTTTTGCTGGCCTTTTGCTCACATGTTCTTTCC
TGCGTTATCCCCTGATTCTGTGGATAACCGTATTACCGCTAGCATGGATCTCGGGGACGTCTAACTACTA
AGCGAGAGTAGGGAACTGCCAGGCATCAAATAAAACGAAAGGCTCAGTCGGAAGACTGGGCCTTTCGTTT
TATCTGTTGTTTGTCGGTGAACGCTCTCCTGAGTAGGACAAATCCGCCGGGAGCGGATTTGAACGTTGTG
AAGCAACGGCCCGGAGGGTGGCGGGCAGGACGCCCGCCATAAACTGCCAGGCATCAAACTAAGCAGAAGG
CCATC
Features (pLannotate 1.2.2; 17 found; start..end, strand, type, name):
     67..166     +  protein_bind   attL1: mutant version of attL; recombination site for the Gateway® LR reaction LR Clonase™
    198..512     +  promoter       tight TRE promoter: Tet-responsive promoter PTight, consisting of seven tet operator sequences followed by the minimal CMV promoter
    546..665     +  CDS            ACSM1 (fragment): ACSM1_HUMAN - Also known as BUCS1, LAE From Homo sapiens (Human).
    663..1385    +  CDS            NPIPA7 (fragment): NPIA7_HUMAN - Experimental evidence at protein level: Swiss-Prot protein existence level 1. From Homo sapiens (Human).
   2306..2431    +  CDS            NPIPB11 (fragment): NPB11_HUMAN - Protein inferred from homology: Swiss-Prot protein existence level 3. From Homo sapiens (Human).
   3201..3689    +  CDS            NPIPB12 (fragment): NPB12_HUMAN - Protein inferred from homology: Swiss-Prot protein existence level 3. From Homo sapiens (Human).
   3908..3932    +  CDS            3xFLAG (fragment): three tandem FLAG® epitope tags
   3958..4069    +  polyA_signal   bGH poly(A) signal: bovine growth hormone polyadenylation signal
   4195..4294    -  protein_bind   attL2: mutant version of attL; recombination site for the Gateway® LR reaction LR Clonase™
   4417..5043    +  CDS            KanR (fragment): aminoglycoside phosphotransferase; aph(3')-Ia; confers resistance to kanamycin in bacteria or G418 (Geneticin®) in eukaryotes
   5077..5610    -  CDS            GmR: gentamycin acetyltransferase; aacC1; confers resistance to gentamycin
   5799..5827    -  promoter       Pc promoter: intI1 (promoter lies within the coding sequence); class 1 integron promoter
   5805..6152    -  CDS            YPR2_ECOLX (fragment): Protein predicted: Swiss-Prot protein existence level 4. From Escherichia coli.
   6157..6341    +  CDS            KanR (fragment): aminoglycoside phosphotransferase; aph(3')-Ia; confers resistance to kanamycin in bacteria or G418 (Geneticin®) in eukaryotes
   6484..7072    +  rep_origin     ori: high-copy-number ColE1/pMB1/pBR322/pUC origin of replication
   7240..7283    -  terminator     rrnB T1 terminator: Escherichia coli rrnB; transcription terminator T1 from the E. coli rrnB gene
   7415..17      +  terminator     rrnB T2 terminator (across the origin): transcription terminator T2 from the E. coli rrnB gene
