[The description below was written by a language model from this plasmid's Addgene catalogue record and pLannotate feature annotations shown in this document.]
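Description:
pEN_TT NPIPB11-FLAG is a Gateway entry vector built on the pEN_TT Linker backbone and designed to carry a tetracycline/doxycycline-inducible expression cassette for human NPIPB11 into destination vectors. It is a 7,425 nt high-copy plasmid that replicates in E. coli from a ColE1/pUC-type origin and is selected with gentamicin. Resistance comes from the aacC1 gentamicin acetyltransferase gene driven by a class 1 integron Pc promoter. This gentamicin cassette sits between two fragments of a kanamycin resistance gene, which suggests that it interrupts the original KanR marker and leaves it non-functional. The rrnB T1 and T2 terminators lie upstream of the cloning region and shield it from read-through transcription.

The payload lies between attL1 and attL2, so an LR Clonase reaction moves the whole unit, promoter included, into an attR-containing destination vector. Within these sites, the tight TRE promoter (seven tet operators fused to a minimal CMV promoter) drives the NPIPB11 coding sequence, which was cloned between SpeI and MfeI and carries a C-terminal FLAG epitope. A bovine growth hormone polyadenylation signal follows. The automated annotation labels the insert as a patchwork of fragments matching NPIPA7, NPIPB11, NPIPB12 and ACSM1. This most likely reflects the high sequence similarity and repetitiveness of the nuclear pore complex-interacting protein family rather than a chimeric insert. The tag is detected only as a partial 3xFLAG match, consistent with a single FLAG.

Expression from the TRE promoter requires a Tet transactivator, which this plasmid does not encode and which must be supplied elsewhere, for example by the destination vector or the host cell. The recorded purpose is to serve as the entry clone for generating inducible NPIPB11-FLAG expression constructs for mammalian cells.
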