Addgene plasmid #192308: pEN_TT NPIPB11-FLAG
Purpose: Gateway entry vector for an inducible NPIPB11-FLAG
Depositing lab: Kevin Janes. Depositing organization: University of Virginia. Publication: Nucleocytoplasmic transport of active HER2 causes fractional escape from the DCIS-like state. Wang L, Paudel BB, McKnight RA, Janes KA. Nat Commun. 2023 Apr 13;14(1):2110. doi: 10.1038/s41467-023-37914-x. PubMed 37055441.
Backbone
  Vector backbone: pEN_TT Linker
  Backbone manufacturer: Addgene #25752
  Vector type: Gateway entry vector
Growth in bacteria
  Bacterial resistance: Gentamicin, 10 μg/mL
  Growth temperature: 37°C
  Growth strain: DH5alpha
  Copy number: High Copy
Gene/Insert
  Gene/Insert name: NPIPB11
  Species: H. sapiens (human)
  Entrez Gene: NPIPB11 (a.k.a. NPIP)
  Tag / fusion protein: FLAG (C terminal on insert)
  Cloning method: Restriction Enzyme; 5′ cloning site SpeI (not destroyed); 3′ cloning site MfeI (not destroyed)
Terms and licenses: Academic/Nonprofit Terms; Industry Terms: Not Available to Industry
How to cite: pEN_TT NPIPB11-FLAG was a gift from Kevin Janes (Addgene plasmid # 192308 ; http://n2t.net/addgene:192308 ; RRID:Addgene_192308)
